Addgene plasmid #176649: TS-PE2-N
Purpose: Expresses N-terminus of PE2 in mammalian cells
Depositing lab: Hyongbum Kim. Depositing organization: Yonsei University Health System. Publication: Application of prime editing to the correction of mutations and phenotypes in adult mice with liver and eye diseases. Jang H, Jo DH, Cho CS, Shin JH, Seo JH, Yu G, Gopalappa R, Kim D, Cho SR, Kim JH, Kim HH. Nat Biomed Eng. 2021 Aug 26. pii: 10.1038/s41551-021-00788-9. doi: 10.1038/s41551-021-00788-9. PubMed 34446856.
Backbone
  Vector backbone: px601
  Backbone size w/o insert (bp): 3544
  Total vector size (bp): 6719
  Vector type: Mammalian Expression, AAV
Growth in bacteria
  Bacterial resistance: Ampicillin, 100 μg/mL
  Growth temperature: 37°C
  Growth strain: NEB Stable
  Copy number: High Copy
Gene/Insert 1
  Gene/Insert name: N-terminus of PE2 (alt name: N-terminus of nickase Cas9(H840A))
  Species: Synthetic
  Insert size (bp): 3126
  Promoter: CMV
  Tag / fusion protein: SV40 NLS (N terminal on insert)
  Cloning method: Gibson Cloning
  Sequencing primers: 5′ agctctctggctaactaccg; 3′ gccgccccagtttctattg
Gene/Insert 2
  Gene/Insert name: Artificial SD (alt name: Artificial splicing donor)
  Species: Synthetic
  Insert size (bp): 50
  Promoter: None
  Cloning method: Gibson Cloning
  Sequencing primers: 5′ ggtgtacgacgtgcggaag; 3′ gaaaataccgcatcaggcgc
Terms and licenses: Academic/Nonprofit Terms; Industry Terms: Not Available to Industry
How to cite: TS-PE2-N was a gift from Hyongbum Kim (Addgene plasmid # 176649 ; http://n2t.net/addgene:176649 ; RRID:Addgene_176649)
