[The description below was written by a language model from this plasmid's Addgene catalogue record and pLannotate feature annotations shown in this document.]
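Description:
TS-PE2-N is a 6.7 kb AAV transfer plasmid built on the px601 backbone that carries the N-terminal half of the prime editor PE2 for expression in mammalian cells. It is maintained in bacteria through a high-copy ColE1/pUC-type origin and selected with ampicillin via the β-lactamase gene. An f1 phage origin is also present in the backbone. The expression cassette lies between AAV2 inverted terminal repeats, which allow it to be packaged into recombinant AAV particles. The feature table annotates the right-hand ITR in full, while the left-hand one is detected only as short fragments.

Within the ITRs, the human CMV immediate-early enhancer and promoter drive a roughly 3.1 kb synthetic open reading frame encoding an N-terminal SV40 nuclear localisation signal followed by the N-terminal portion of the Streptococcus pyogenes Cas9 H840A nickase. The automated annotation splits this region into "Cas9(N)" and a "Cas9(C)" fragment, but these are contiguous and together form one truncated Cas9 segment. Directly after the coding sequence is a 50 bp artificial splice donor, which the annotation matches to part of a chimeric β-globin/immunoglobulin intron. No polyadenylation signal is annotated downstream. This fits a design in which the transcript is meant to be completed rather than terminated.

The splice donor and the "TS" name suggest a trans-splicing dual-AAV strategy, in which a partner vector would supply a splice acceptor and the remainder of PE2 so that full-length editor is reconstituted in co-transduced cells, although the record does not describe that partner. This approach gets around the AAV packaging limit. The associated work applied prime editing to correct disease mutations in the liver and eye of adult mice.
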