Features (pLannotate 1.2.2; 15 found; start..end, strand, type, name):
     44..71      +  repeat_region  AAV2 ITR (fragment): inverted terminal repeat of adeno-associated virus serotype 2 inverted
    100..127     +  repeat_region  AAV2 ITR (fragment): inverted terminal repeat of adeno-associated virus serotype 2 inverted
    186..565     +  enhancer       CMV enhancer: human cytomegalovirus immediate early enhancer
    566..769     +  promoter       CMV promoter: human cytomegalovirus (CMV) immediate early promoter
    851..2452    +  CDS            Cas9(N): N-terminal portion of Streptococcus pyogenes Cas9 (Zetsche et al., 2015)
   2453..3955    +  CDS            Cas9(C) (fragment): C-terminal portion of Streptococcus pyogenes Cas9 (Zetsche et al., 2015)
   3956..4005    +  intron         chimeric intron (fragment): chimera between introns from human β-globin and immunoglobulin heavy chain genes
   4014..4154    +  repeat_region  AAV2 ITR: inverted terminal repeat of adeno-associated virus serotype 2 inverted
   4159..4210    -  misc_feature   bom (fragment): basis of mobility region from pBR322
   4229..4684    +  rep_origin     f1 ori (sequence partly withheld): f1 bacteriophage origin of replication; arrow indicates direction of (+) strand synthesis
   4685..4734    -  misc_feature   bom (fragment): basis of mobility region from pBR322
   4836..4871    -  CDS            rop (fragment): Rop protein, which maintains plasmids at low copy number; rop
   4966..5070    +  promoter       AmpR promoter: bla
   5071..5931    +  CDS            AmpR: β-lactamase; bla; confers resistance to ampicillin, carbenicillin, and related antibiotics
   6102..6690    +  rep_origin     ori: high-copy-number ColE1/pMB1/pBR322/pUC origin of replication
>Addgene plasmid #176649 | TS-PE2-N | addgene full sequence | sequence record 350104 | Addgene NGS Result
CCTGGCCTTTTGCTGGCCTTTTGCTCACATGTCCTGCAGGCAGCTGCGCGCTCGCTCGCTCACTGAGGCC
GCCCGGGCGTCGGGCGACCTTTGGTCGCCCGGCCTCAGTGAGCGAGCGAGCGCGCAGAGAGGGAGTGGCC
AACTCCATCACTAGGGGTTCCTGCGGCCTCTAGACTCGAGGCGTTGACATTGATTATTGACTAGTTATTA
ATAGTAATCAATTACGGGGTCATTAGTTCATAGCCCATATATGGAGTTCCGCGTTACATAACTTACGGTA
AATGGCCCGCCTGGCTGACCGCCCAACGACCCCCGCCCATTGACGTCAATAATGACGTATGTTCCCATAG
TAACGCCAATAGGGACTTTCCATTGACGTCAATGGGTGGAGTATTTACGGTAAACTGCCCACTTGGCAGT
ACATCAAGTGTATCATATGCCAAGTACGCCCCCTATTGACGTCAATGACGGTAAATGGCCCGCCTGGCAT
TATGCCCAGTACATGACCTTATGGGACTTTCCTACTTGGCAGTACATCTACGTATTAGTCATCGCTATTA
CCATGGTGATGCGGTTTTGGCAGTACATCAATGGGCGTGGATAGCGGTTTGACTCACGGGGATTTCCAAG
TCTCCACCCCATTGACGTCAATGGGAGTTTGTTTTGGCACCAAAATCAACGGGACTTTCCAAAATGTCGT
AACAACTCCGCCCCATTGACGCAAATGGGCGGTAGGCGTGTACGGTGGGAGGTCTATATAAGCAGAGCTC
TCTGGCTAACTACCGGTGCCACCATGAAACGGACAGCCGACGGAAGCGAGTTCGAGTCACCAAAGAAGAA
GCGGAAAGTCGACAAGAAGTACAGCATCGGCCTGGACATCGGCACCAACTCTGTGGGCTGGGCCGTGATC
ACCGACGAGTACAAGGTGCCCAGCAAGAAATTCAAGGTGCTGGGCAACACCGACCGGCACAGCATCAAGA
AGAACCTGATCGGAGCCCTGCTGTTCGACAGCGGCGAAACAGCCGAGGCCACCCGGCTGAAGAGAACCGC
CAGAAGAAGATACACCAGACGGAAGAACCGGATCTGCTATCTGCAAGAGATCTTCAGCAACGAGATGGCC
AAGGTGGACGACAGCTTCTTCCACAGACTGGAAGAGTCCTTCCTGGTGGAAGAGGATAAGAAGCACGAGC
GGCACCCCATCTTCGGCAACATCGTGGACGAGGTGGCCTACCACGAGAAGTACCCCACCATCTACCACCT
GAGAAAGAAACTGGTGGACAGCACCGACAAGGCCGACCTGCGGCTGATCTATCTGGCCCTGGCCCACATG
ATCAAGTTCCGGGGCCACTTCCTGATCGAGGGCGACCTGAACCCCGACAACAGCGACGTGGACAAGCTGT
TCATCCAGCTGGTGCAGACCTACAACCAGCTGTTCGAGGAAAACCCCATCAACGCCAGCGGCGTGGACGC
CAAGGCCATCCTGTCTGCCAGACTGAGCAAGAGCAGACGGCTGGAAAATCTGATCGCCCAGCTGCCCGGC
GAGAAGAAGAATGGCCTGTTCGGAAACCTGATTGCCCTGAGCCTGGGCCTGACCCCCAACTTCAAGAGCA
ACTTCGACCTGGCCGAGGATGCCAAACTGCAGCTGAGCAAGGACACCTACGACGACGACCTGGACAACCT
GCTGGCCCAGATCGGCGACCAGTACGCCGACCTGTTTCTGGCCGCCAAGAACCTGTCCGACGCCATCCTG
CTGAGCGACATCCTGAGAGTGAACACCGAGATCACCAAGGCCCCCCTGAGCGCCTCTATGATCAAGAGAT
ACGACGAGCACCACCAGGACCTGACCCTGCTGAAAGCTCTCGTGCGGCAGCAGCTGCCTGAGAAGTACAA
AGAGATTTTCTTCGACCAGAGCAAGAACGGCTACGCCGGCTACATTGACGGCGGAGCCAGCCAGGAAGAG
TTCTACAAGTTCATCAAGCCCATCCTGGAAAAGATGGACGGCACCGAGGAACTGCTCGTGAAGCTGAACA
GAGAGGACCTGCTGCGGAAGCAGCGGACCTTCGACAACGGCAGCATCCCCCACCAGATCCACCTGGGAGA
GCTGCACGCCATTCTGCGGCGGCAGGAAGATTTTTACCCATTCCTGAAGGACAACCGGGAAAAGATCGAG
AAGATCCTGACCTTCCGCATCCCCTACTACGTGGGCCCTCTGGCCAGGGGAAACAGCAGATTCGCCTGGA
TGACCAGAAAGAGCGAGGAAACCATCACCCCCTGGAACTTCGAGGAAGTGGTGGACAAGGGCGCTTCCGC
CCAGAGCTTCATCGAGCGGATGACCAACTTCGATAAGAACCTGCCCAACGAGAAGGTGCTGCCCAAGCAC
AGCCTGCTGTACGAGTACTTCACCGTGTATAACGAGCTGACCAAAGTGAAATACGTGACCGAGGGAATGA
GAAAGCCCGCCTTCCTGAGCGGCGAGCAGAAAAAGGCCATCGTGGACCTGCTGTTCAAGACCAACCGGAA
AGTGACCGTGAAGCAGCTGAAAGAGGACTACTTCAAGAAAATCGAGTGCTTCGACTCCGTGGAAATCTCC
GGCGTGGAAGATCGGTTCAACGCCTCCCTGGGCACATACCACGATCTGCTGAAAATTATCAAGGACAAGG
ACTTCCTGGACAATGAGGAAAACGAGGACATTCTGGAAGATATCGTGCTGACCCTGACACTGTTTGAGGA
CAGAGAGATGATCGAGGAACGGCTGAAAACCTATGCCCACCTGTTCGACGACAAAGTGATGAAGCAGCTG
AAGCGGCGGAGATACACCGGCTGGGGCAGGCTGAGCCGGAAGCTGATCAACGGCATCCGGGACAAGCAGT
CCGGCAAGACAATCCTGGATTTCCTGAAGTCCGACGGCTTCGCCAACAGAAACTTCATGCAGCTGATCCA
CGACGACAGCCTGACCTTTAAAGAGGACATCCAGAAAGCCCAGGTGTCCGGCCAGGGCGATAGCCTGCAC
GAGCACATTGCCAATCTGGCCGGCAGCCCCGCCATTAAGAAGGGCATCCTGCAGACAGTGAAGGTGGTGG
ACGAGCTCGTGAAAGTGATGGGCCGGCACAAGCCCGAGAACATCGTGATCGAAATGGCCAGAGAGAACCA
GACCACCCAGAAGGGACAGAAGAACAGCCGCGAGAGAATGAAGCGGATCGAAGAGGGCATCAAAGAGCTG
GGCAGCCAGATCCTGAAAGAACACCCCGTGGAAAACACCCAGCTGCAGAACGAGAAGCTGTACCTGTACT
ACCTGCAGAATGGGCGGGATATGTACGTGGACCAGGAACTGGACATCAACCGGCTGTCCGACTACGATGT
GGACGCTATCGTGCCTCAGAGCTTTCTGAAGGACGACTCCATCGACAACAAGGTGCTGACCAGAAGCGAC
AAGAACCGGGGCAAGAGCGACAACGTGCCCTCCGAAGAGGTCGTGAAGAAGATGAAGAACTACTGGCGGC
AGCTGCTGAACGCCAAGCTGATTACCCAGAGAAAGTTCGACAATCTGACCAAGGCCGAGAGAGGCGGCCT
GAGCGAACTGGATAAGGCCGGCTTCATCAAGAGACAGCTGGTGGAAACCCGGCAGATCACAAAGCACGTG
GCACAGATCCTGGACTCCCGGATGAACACTAAGTACGACGAGAATGACAAGCTGATCCGGGAAGTGAAAG
TGATCACCCTGAAGTCCAAGCTGGTGTCCGATTTCCGGAAGGATTTCCAGTTTTACAAAGTGCGCGAGAT
CAACAACTACCACCACGCCCACGACGCCTACCTGAACGCCGTCGTGGGAACCGCCCTGATCAAAAAGTAC
CCTAAGCTGGAAAGCGAGTTCGTGTACGGCGACTACAAGGTGTACGACGTGCGGAAGATGATCGCCAAGA
GCGAGCAGGAAATCGGCAAGGCTACCGCCAAGTACGTAAGTATCAAGGTTACAAGACAGGTTTAAGGAGA
CCAATAGAAACTGGGGCGGCCGCAGGAACCCCTAGTGATGGAGTTGGCCACTCCCTCTCTGCGCGCTCGC
TCGCTCACTGAGGCCGGGCGACCAAAGGTCGCCCGACGCCCGGGCTTTGCCCGGGCGGCCTCAGTGAGCG
AGCGAGCGCGCAGCTGCCTGCAGGGGCGCCTGATGCGGTATTTTCTCCTTACGCATCTGTGCGGTATTTC
ACACCGCATA
[95 nt withheld, positions 4211-4305]
T
[46 nt withheld, positions 4307-4352]
C
[141 nt withheld, positions 4354-4494]
CCTTTGACGTTGGAGTCCACGTTCTTT
[37 nt withheld, positions 4522-4558]
ACTCTATCTCGGGCTATTCTTTTGATTTATAAGGGATTTTGCCGATTTCGGTCTATTGGTTAAAAAATGA
GCTGATTTAACAAAAATTTAACGCGAATTTTAACAAAATATTAACGTTTACAATTTTATGGTGCACTCTC
AGTACAATCTGCTCTGATGCCGCATAGTTAAGCCAGCCCCGACACCCGCCAACACCCGCTGACGCGCCCT
GACGGGCTTGTCTGCTCCCGGCATCCGCTTACAGACAAGCTGTGACCGTCTCCGGGAGCTGCATGTGTCA
GAGGTTTTCACCGTCATCACCGAAACGCGCGAGACGAAAGGGCCTCGTGATACGCCTATTTTTATAGGTT
AATGTCATGATAATAATGGTTTCTTAGACGTCAGGTGGCACTTTTCGGGGAAATGTGCGCGGAACCCCTA
TTTGTTTATTTTTCTAAATACATTCAAATATGTATCCGCTCATGAGACAATAACCCTGATAAATGCTTCA
ATAATATTGAAAAAGGAAGAGTATGAGTATTCAACATTTCCGTGTCGCCCTTATTCCCTTTTTTGCGGCA
TTTTGCCTTCCTGTTTTTGCTCACCCAGAAACGCTGGTGAAAGTAAAAGATGCTGAAGATCAGTTGGGTG
CACGAGTGGGTTACATCGAACTGGATCTCAACAGCGGTAAGATCCTTGAGAGTTTTCGCCCCGAAGAACG
TTTTCCAATGATGAGCACTTTTAAAGTTCTGCTATGTGGCGCGGTATTATCCCGTATTGACGCCGGGCAA
GAGCAACTCGGTCGCCGCATACACTATTCTCAGAATGACTTGGTTGAGTACTCACCAGTCACAGAAAAGC
ATCTTACGGATGGCATGACAGTAAGAGAATTATGCAGTGCTGCCATAACCATGAGTGATAACACTGCGGC
CAACTTACTTCTGACAACGATCGGAGGACCGAAGGAGCTAACCGCTTTTTTGCACAACATGGGGGATCAT
GTAACTCGCCTTGATCGTTGGGAACCGGAGCTGAATGAAGCCATACCAAACGACGAGCGTGACACCACGA
TGCCTGTAGCAATGGCAACAACGTTGCGCAAACTATTAACTGGCGAACTACTTACTCTAGCTTCCCGGCA
ACAATTAATAGACTGGATGGAGGCGGATAAAGTTGCAGGACCACTTCTGCGCTCGGCCCTTCCGGCTGGC
TGGTTTATTGCTGATAAATCTGGAGCCGGTGAGCGTGGAAGCCGCGGTATCATTGCAGCACTGGGGCCAG
ATGGTAAGCCCTCCCGTATCGTAGTTATCTACACGACGGGGAGTCAGGCAACTATGGATGAACGAAATAG
ACAGATCGCTGAGATAGGTGCCTCACTGATTAAGCATTGGTAACTGTCAGACCAAGTTTACTCATATATA
CTTTAGATTGATTTAAAACTTCATTTTTAATTTAAAAGGATCTAGGTGAAGATCCTTTTTGATAATCTCA
TGACCAAAATCCCTTAACGTGAGTTTTCGTTCCACTGAGCGTCAGACCCCGTAGAAAAGATCAAAGGATC
TTCTTGAGATCCTTTTTTTCTGCGCGTAATCTGCTGCTTGCAAACAAAAAAACCACCGCTACCAGCGGTG
GTTTGTTTGCCGGATCAAGAGCTACCAACTCTTTTTCCGAAGGTAACTGGCTTCAGCAGAGCGCAGATAC
CAAATACTGTTCTTCTAGTGTAGCCGTAGTTAGGCCACCACTTCAAGAACTCTGTAGCACCGCCTACATA
CCTCGCTCTGCTAATCCTGTTACCAGTGGCTGCTGCCAGTGGCGATAAGTCGTGTCTTACCGGGTTGGAC
TCAAGACGATAGTTACCGGATAAGGCGCAGCGGTCGGGCTGAACGGGGGGTTCGTGCACACAGCCCAGCT
TGGAGCGAACGACCTACACCGAACTGAGATACCTACAGCGTGAGCTATGAGAAAGCGCCACGCTTCCCGA
AGGGAGAAAGGCGGACAGGTATCCGGTAAGCGGCAGGGTCGGAACAGGAGAGCGCACGAGGGAGCTTCCA
GGGGGAAACGCCTGGTATCTTTATAGTCCTGTCGGGTTTCGCCACCTCTGACTTGAGCGTCGATTTTTGT
GATGCTCGTCAGGGGGGCGGAGCCTATGGAAAAACGCCAGCAACGCGGCCTTTTTACGGTT
